>Addgene plasmid #91595 | pPN062 | addgene full sequence | sequence record 180155 | Addgene NGS Result
GAGGGCCTATTTCCCATGATTCCTTCATATTTGCATATACGATACAAGGCTGTTAGAGAGATAATTGGAA
TTAATTTGACTGTAAACACAAAGATATTAGTACAAAATACGTGACGTAGAAAGTAATAATTTCTTGGGTA
GTTTGCAGTTTTAAAATTATGTTTTAAAATGGACTATCATATGCTTACCGTAACTTGAAAGTATTTCGAT
TTCTTGGCTTTATATATCTTGTGGAAAGGACGAAACACCGTGGGATCTCCAGCACCACGTGTTTTAGAGC
TAGAAATAGCAAGTTAAAATAAGGCTAGTCCGTTATCAACTTGAAAAAGTGGCACCGAGTCGGTGCTTTT
TTAAGCTTGGCGTAATCATGGTCATAGCTGTTTCCTGTGTGAAATTGTTATCCGCTCACAATTCCACACA
ACATACGAGCCGGAAGCATAAAGTGTAAAGCCTGGGGTGCCTAATGAGTGAGCTAACTCACATTAATTGC
GTTGCGCTCACTGCCCGCTTTCCAGTCGGGAAACCTGTCGTGCCAGCTGCATTAATGAATCGGCCAACGC
GCGGGGAGAGGCGGTTTGCGTATTGGGCGCTCTTCCGCTTCCTCGCTCACTGACTCGCTGCGCTCGGTCG
TTCGGCTGCGGCGAGCGGTATCAGCTCACTCAAAGGCGGTAATACGGTTATCCACAGAATCAGGGGATAA
CGCAGGAAAGAACATGTGAGCAAAAGGCCAGCAAAAGGCCAGGAACCGTAAAAAGGCCGCGTTGCTGGCG
TTTTTCCATAGGCTCCGCCCCCCTGACGAGCATCACAAAAATCGACGCTCAAGTCAGAGGTGGCGAAACC
CGACAGGACTATAAAGATACCAGGCGTTTCCCCCTGGAAGCTCCCTCGTGCGCTCTCCTGTTCCGACCCT
GCCGCTTACCGGATACCTGTCCGCCTTTCTCCCTTCGGGAAGCGTGGCGCTTTCTCATAGCTCACGCTGT
AGGTATCTCAGTTCGGTGTAGGTCGTTCGCTCCAAGCTGGGCTGTGTGCACGAACCCCCCGTTCAGCCCG
ACCGCTGCGCCTTATCCGGTAACTATCGTCTTGAGTCCAACCCGGTAAGACACGACTTATCGCCACTGGC
AGCAGCCACTGGTAACAGGATTAGCAGAGCGAGGTATGTAGGCGGTGCTACAGAGTTCTTGAAGTGGTGG
CCTAACTACGGCTACACTAGAAGAACAGTATTTGGTATCTGCGCTCTGCTGAAGCCAGTTACCTTCGGAA
AAAGAGTTGGTAGCTCTTGATCCGGCAAACAAACCACCGCTGGTAGCGGTGGTTTTTTTGTTTGCAAGCA
GCAGATTACGCGCAGAAAAAAAGGATCTCAAGAAGATCCTTTGATCTTTTCTACGGGGTCTGACGCTCAG
TGGAACGAAAACTCACGTTAAGGGATTTTGGTCATGAGATTATCAAAAAGGATCTTCACCTAGATCCTTT
TAAATTAAAAATGAAGTTTTAAATCAATCTAAAGTATATATGAGTAAACTTGGTCTGACAGTTACCAATG
CTTAATCAGTGAGGCACCTATCTCAGCGATCTGTCTATTTCGTTCATCCATAGTTGCCTGACTCCCCGTC
GTGTAGATAACTACGATACGGGAGGGCTTACCATCTGGCCCCAGTGCTGCAATGATACCGCGAGACCCAC
GCTCACCGGCTCCAGATTTATCAGCAATAAACCAGCCAGCCGGAAGGGCCGAGCGCAGAAGTGGTCCTGC
AACTTTATCCGCCTCCATCCAGTCTATTAATTGTTGCCGGGAAGCTAGAGTAAGTAGTTCGCCAGTTAAT
AGTTTGCGCAACGTTGTTGCCATTGCTACAGGCATCGTGGTGTCACGCTCGTCGTTTGGTATGGCTTCAT
TCAGCTCCGGTTCCCAACGATCAAGGCGAGTTACATGATCCCCCATGTTGTGCAAAAAAGCGGTTAGCTC
CTTCGGTCCTCCGATCGTTGTCAGAAGTAAGTTGGCCGCAGTGTTATCACTCATGGTTATGGCAGCACTG
CATAATTCTCTTACTGTCATGCCATCCGTAAGATGCTTTTCTGTGACTGGTGAGTACTCAACCAAGTCAT
TCTGAGAATAGTGTATGCGGCGACCGAGTTGCTCTTGCCCGGCGTCAATACGGGATAATACCGCGCCACA
TAGCAGAACTTTAAAAGTGCTCATCATTGGAAAACGTTCTTCGGGGCGAAAACTCTCAAGGATCTTACCG
CTGTTGAGATCCAGTTCGATGTAACCCACTCGTGCACCCAACTGATCTTCAGCATCTTTTACTTTCACCA
GCGTTTCTGGGTGAGCAAAAACAGGAAGGCAAAATGCCGCAAAAAAGGGAATAAGGGCGACACGGAAATG
TTGAATACTCATACTCTTCCTTTTTCAATATTATTGAAGCATTTATCAGGGTTATTGTCTCATGAGCGGA
TACATATTTGAATGTATTTAGAAAAATAAACAAATAGGGGTTCCGCGCACATTTCCCCGAAAAGTGCCAC
CTGACGTCTAAGAAACCATTATTATCATGACATTAACCTATAAAAATAGGCGTATCACGAGGCCCTTTCG
TCTCGCGCGTTTCGGTGATGACGGTGAAAACCTCTGACACATGCAGCTCCCGGAGACGGTCACAGCTTGT
CTGTAAGCGGATGCCGGGAGCAGACAAGCCCGTCAGGGCGCGTCAGCGGGTGTTGGCGGGTGTCGGGGCT
GGCTTAACTATGCGGCATCAGAGCAGATTGTACTGAGAGTGCACCATATGCGGTGTGAAATACCGCACAG
ATGCGTAAGGAGAAAATACCGCATCAGGCGCCATTCGCCATTCAGGCTGCGCAACTGTTGGGAAGGGCGA
TCGGTGCGGGCCTCTTCGCTATTACGCCAGCTGGCGAAAGGGGGATGTGCTGCAAGGCGATTAAGTTGGG
TAACGCCAGGGTTTTCCCAGTCACGACGTTGTAAAACGACGGCCAGTGAATTCGAGCTCGGTACCCGGGG
ATCCGTTAATTAA
Features (pLannotate 1.2.2; 13 found; start..end, strand, type, name):
      1..241     +  promoter       U6 promoter: RNA polymerase III promoter for human U6 snRNA
    271..346     +  misc_RNA       gRNA scaffold: guide RNA scaffold for the Streptococcus pyogenes CRISPR/Cas9 system
    395..411     -  protein_bind   lac operator: The lac repressor binds to the lac operator to inhibit transcription in E. coli. This inhibition can be relieved by adding lactose or isopropyl-β-D-thiogalactopyranoside (IPTG). lac repressor encoded by lacI
    419..449     -  promoter       lac promoter: promoter for the E. coli lac operon
    464..485     -  protein_bind   CAP binding site: CAP binding activates transcription in the presence of cAMP. E. coli catabolite activator protein
    498..590     -  CDS            lacI (fragment): lac repressor; lacI; The lac repressor binds to the lac operator to inhibit transcription in E. coli. This inhibition can be relieved by adding lactose or isopropyl-β-D-thiogalactopyranoside (IPTG).
    773..1361    -  rep_origin     ori: high-copy-number ColE1/pMB1/pBR322/pUC origin of replication
   1532..2392    -  CDS            AmpR: β-lactamase; bla; confers resistance to ampicillin, carbenicillin, and related antibiotics
   2393..2497    -  promoter       AmpR promoter: bla
   2592..2627    +  CDS            rop (fragment): Rop protein, which maintains plasmids at low copy number; rop
   2729..2828    +  misc_feature   bom (fragment): basis of mobility region from pBR322
   2834..2991    -  CDS            lacZα (fragment): LacZα fragment of β-galactosidase; lacZ fragment
   2988..3014    +  misc_feature   MCS (fragment): pUC18/19 multiple cloning site
