[The description below was written by a language model from this plasmid's Addgene catalogue record and pLannotate feature annotations shown in this document.]
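Description:
pPN062 is a small (about 3.0 kb) CRISPR guide RNA expression plasmid built on a pUC19 backbone carrying a human U6 promoter. It is propagated in E. coli through the high-copy ColE1/pUC-type origin of replication and selected with ampicillin via the β-lactamase (AmpR) gene and its native promoter. The remaining annotated elements are pUC19 remnants with no role in the guide cassette: the lac promoter, lac operator and CAP binding site, fragments of lacZα, lacI, rop and bom, and a partial multiple cloning site. No mammalian selection marker, reporter or Cas9 coding sequence is annotated, so the nuclease must be supplied from a separate source.

The payload is a single-guide RNA directed against human DFNA5, now designated GSDME. A short spacer (listed as 21 bp) was inserted by restriction cloning into BbsI sites that were destroyed in the process. This places it in the gap between the U6 promoter and the Streptococcus pyogenes Cas9 gRNA scaffold seen in the feature table. The U6 promoter recruits RNA polymerase III, which suits short, uncapped, non-polyadenylated transcripts, and yields a chimeric guide whose spacer directs SpCas9 to the target locus while the scaffold binds the nuclease.

The associated publication describes a scaled framework for CRISPR editing of human pluripotent stem cells to study psychiatric disease, which suggests that this plasmid is one of a series of gene-specific guide constructs. The record does not state the delivery method or the intended editing outcome at DFNA5.
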