Addgene plasmid #91595: pPN062
Purpose: Express sgRNA targeting human DFNA5
Depositing lab: Lindy Barrett. Depositing organization: Broad Institute. Publication: A Scaled Framework for CRISPR Editing of Human Pluripotent Stem Cells to Study Psychiatric Disease. Hazelbaker DZ, Beccard A, Bara AM, Dabkowski N, Messana A, Mazzucato P, Lam D, Manning D, Eggan K, Barrett LE. Stem Cell Reports. 2017 Oct 10;9(4):1315-1327. doi: 10.1016/j.stemcr.2017.09.006. PubMed 29020615.
Backbone
  Vector backbone: pUC19-U6 promoter
  Vector type: CRISPR
Growth in bacteria
  Bacterial resistance: Ampicillin, 100 μg/mL
  Growth temperature: 37°C
  Growth strain: DH5alpha
  Copy number: High Copy
Gene/Insert
  Gene/Insert name: DFNA5 (alt name: NM_001127453.1)
  gRNA/shRNA sequence: TGGGATCTCCAGCACCACGT
  Species: H. sapiens (human)
  Insert size (bp): 21
  Entrez Gene: GSDME (a.k.a. DFNA5, ICERE-1)
  Promoter: U6
  Cloning method: Restriction Enzyme; 5′ cloning site BbsI (destroyed during cloning); 3′ cloning site BbsI (destroyed during cloning)
  Sequencing primers: 5′ M13F (-21)
Terms and licenses: Academic/Nonprofit Terms; Industry Terms: Not Available to Industry
How to cite: pPN062 was a gift from Lindy Barrett (Addgene plasmid # 91595 ; http://n2t.net/addgene:91595 ; RRID:Addgene_91595)
